>Addgene plasmid #209958 | pLP3 | addgene full sequence | sequence record 419431 | Addgene NGS Result
TTTCTACGGGGTCTGACGGAAGCGTCTCATGAGACCCACGTTAAGGGATTTTGGTCATGAGATTATCAAA
AAGGATCTTCACCTAGATCCTTTTAAATTAAAAATGAAGTTTTAAATCAATCTAAAGTATATATGAGTAA
ACTTGGTCTGACAGCTCGAGGCTTGGATTCTCACCAATAAAAAACGCCCGGCGGCAACCGAGCGTTCTGA
ACAAATCCAGATGGAGTTCTGAGGTCATTACTGGATCTATCAACAGGAGTCCAAGCGAGCTCGATATCAA
ATTACGCCCCGCCCTGCCACTCGTCGCAGTACTGTTGTAATTCATTAAGCATTCTGCCGACATGGAAGCC
ATCACAAACGGCATGATGAACCTGAATCGCCAGCGGCATCAGCACCTTGTCGCCTTGCGTATAATATTTG
CCCATGGTGAAAACGGGGGCGAAGAAGTTGTCCATATTGGCCACGTTTAAATCAAAACTGGTGAAACTCA
CCCAGGGATTGGCTGATACGAAAAACATATTCTCAATAAACCCTTTAGGGAAATAGGCCAGGTTTTCACC
GTAACACGCCACATCTTGCGAATATATGTGTAGAAACTGCCGGAAATCGTCGTGGTATTCACTCCAGAGT
GATGAAAACGTTTCAGTTTGCTCATGGAAAACGGTGTAACAAGGGTGAACACTATCCCATATCACCAGCT
CACCGTCTTTCATTGCCATACGAAATTCCGGATGAGCATTCATCAGGCGGGCAAGAATGTGAATAAAGGC
CGGATAAAACTTGTGCTTATTTTTCTTTACGGTCTTTAAAAAGGCCGTAATATCCAGCTGAACGGTCTGG
TTATAGGTACATTGAGCAACTGACTGAAATGCCTCAAAATGTTCTTTACGATGCCATTGGGATATATCAA
CGGTGGTATATCCAGTGATTTTTTTCTCCATTTTAGCTTCCTTAGCTCCTGAAAATCTCGATAACTCAAA
AAATACGCCCGGTAGTGATCTTATTTCATTATGGTGAAAGTTGGAACCTCTTACGTGCCCGATCAACTCG
AGTGCCACCTGACGTCTAAGAAACCATTATTATCATGACATTAACCTATAAAAATAGGCGTATCACGAGG
CAGAATTTCAGATAAAAAAAATCCTTAGCTTTCGCTAAGGATGATTTCTGGAATTCGCGGCCGCTTCTAG
AGCGATGAGTGGTCTCGTGAGACGGAAAGTGAAACGTGATTTCATGCGTCATTTTGAACATTTTGTAAAT
CTTATTTAATAATGTGTGCGGCAATTCACATTTAATTTATGAATGTTTTCTTAACATCGCGGCAACTCAA
GAAACGGCAGGTTCGGATCTTAGCTACTAGAGAAAGAGGAGAAATACTAGATGCGTAAAGGCGAAGAGCT
GTTCACTGGTGTCGTCCCTATTCTGGTGGAACTGGATGGTGATGTCAACGGTCATAAGTTTTCCGTGCGT
GGCGAGGGTGAAGGTGACGCAACTAATGGTAAACTGACGCTGAAGTTCATCTGTACTACTGGTAAACTGC
CGGTTCCTTGGCCGACTCTGGTAACGACGCTGACTTATGGTGTTCAGTGCTTTGCTCGTTATCCGGACCA
TATGAAGCAGCATGACTTCTTCAAGTCCGCCATGCCGGAAGGCTATGTGCAGGAACGCACGATTTCCTTT
AAGGATGACGGCACGTACAAAACGCGTGCGGAAGTGAAATTTGAAGGCGATACCCTGGTAAACCGCATTG
AGCTGAAAGGCATTGACTTTAAAGAGGACGGCAATATCCTGGGCCATAAGCTGGAATACAATTTTAACAG
CCACAATGTTTACATCACCGCCGATAAACAAAAAAATGGCATTAAAGCGAATTTTAAAATTCGCCACAAC
GTGGAGGATGGCAGCGTGCAGCTGGCTGATCACTACCAGCAAAACACTCCAATCGGTGATGGTCCTGTTC
TGCTGCCAGACAATCACTATCTGAGCACGCAAAGCGTTCTGTCTAAAGATCCGAACGAGAAACGCGATCA
TATGGTTCTGCTGGAGTTCGTAACCGCAGCGGGCATCACGCATGGTATGGATGAACTGTACAAATGACCA
GGCATCAAATAAAACGAAAGGCTCAGTCGAAAGACTGGGCCTTTCGTTTTATCTGTTGTTTGTCGGTGAA
CGCTCTCTACTAGAGTCACACTGGCTCACCTTCGGGTGGGCCTTTCTGCGTTTATACAGGATTCCTCGCT
CACTGACTCGCTGCGCTCGGTCGTTCGGCTGCGGCGAGCGGTATCAGCTCACTCAAAGGCGGTAATACGG
TTATCCACAGAATCAGGGGATAACGCAGGAAAGAACATGTGAGCAAAAGGCCAGCAAAAGGCCAGGAACC
GTAAAAAGGCCGCGTTGCTGGCGTTTTTCCACAGGCTCCGCCCCCCTGACGAGCATCACAAAAATCGACG
CTCAAGTCAGAGGTGGCGAAACCCGACAGGACTATAAAGATACCAGGCGTTTCCCCCTGGAAGCTCCCTC
GTGCGCTCTCCTGTTCCGACCCTGCCGCTTACCGGATACCTGTCCGCCTTTCTCCCTTCGGGAAGCGTGG
CGCTTTCTCATAGCTCACGCTGTAGGTATCTCAGTTCGGTGTAGGTCGTTCGCTCCAAGCTGGGCTGTGT
GCACGAACCCCCCGTTCAGCCCGACCGCTGCGCCTTATCCGGTAACTATCGTCTTGAGTCCAACCCGGTA
AGACACGACTTATCGCCACTGGCAGCAGCCACTGGTAACAGGATTAGCAGAGCGAGGTATGTAGGCGGTG
CTACAGAGTTCTTGAAGTGGTGGCCTAACTACGGCTACACTAGAAGAACAGTATTTGGTATCTGCGCTCT
GCTGAAGCCAGTTACCTTCGGAAAAAGAGTTGGTAGCTCTTGATCCGGCAAACAAACCACCGCTGGTAGC
GGTGGTTTTTTTGTTTGCAAGCAGCAGATTACGCGCAGAAAAAAAGGATCTCAAGAAGATCCTTTGATCT
Features (pLannotate 1.2.2; 9 found; start..end, strand, type, name):
    167..261     -  terminator     lambda t0 terminator: transcription terminator from phage lambda
    285..941     -  CDS            cat: CAT_ECOLX - Experimental evidence at protein level: Swiss-Prot protein existence level 1. This enzyme is an effector of chloramphenicol resistance in bacteria. From Escherichia coli. This protein is used as a marker in many commonly used cloning vectors, such as pACYC184.
    942..1039    -  promoter       cat promoter: promoter of the E. coli cat gene encoding chloramphenicol acetyltransferase
   1125..1168    -  terminator     bacterial terminator: putative bacterial transcription terminator
   1171..1192    +  misc_feature   BioBrick prefix: BioBrick prefix for parts that do not start with "ATG"
   1381..2094    +  CDS            superfolder GFP: GFP variant that folds robustly even when fused to poorly folded proteins (Pédelacq et al., 2006)
   2106..2177    +  terminator     rrnB T1 terminator: transcription terminator T1 from the E. coli rrnB gene
   2193..2220    +  terminator     T7Te terminator: phage T7 early transcription terminator
   2406..2994    -  rep_origin     ori: high-copy-number ColE1/pMB1/pBR322/pUC origin of replication
