[The description below was written by a language model from this plasmid's Addgene catalogue record and pLannotate feature annotations shown in this document.]
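Description:
pLP3 is a small (about 3 kb) empty entry vector from a Golden Gate assembly toolbox developed for the lactic acid bacterium Lactiplantibacillus plantarum. Its designated role is to hold Level 0 parts of one specific category, broad-host-range replication origins that function in L. plantarum, so that these parts can be stored, verified and later combined with other module types in higher-level assemblies. The plasmid itself is maintained in E. coli (DH5alpha). It replicates from a ColE1/pMB1-type origin and is selected with chloramphenicol through a cat (chloramphenicol acetyltransferase) gene driven by its native promoter and followed by the lambda t0 terminator. The catalogue lists the plasmid as low copy, whereas the automated annotation labels the origin as a high-copy pUC-type element; the record does not resolve this difference.

There is no insert. The cloning position is instead occupied by a superfolder GFP cassette, which sits downstream of a BioBrick prefix and is closed off by the rrnB T1 and T7Te terminators, with another putative bacterial terminator upstream insulating it from the resistance gene. The catalogue lists sfGFP as a "selectable marker", which most plausibly means it serves as a visual screening placeholder: in dropout designs of this kind, the fluorescent cassette is replaced when a part is successfully inserted, so correct clones appear as non-fluorescent colonies. The promoter driving sfGFP and the type IIS restriction sites and overhangs used for assembly are not annotated in the feature table, so the record does not state them.
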