Addgene plasmid #209958: pLP3
Purpose: (Empty Backbone) Entry vector to store Level 0 broad-host range L. plantarum replication origin parts
Depositing lab: Thorsten Mascher. Depositing organization: Technische Universitaet Dresden. Publication: Development of a Golden Gate Assembly-Based Genetic Toolbox for Lactiplantibacillus plantarum and Its Application for Engineering Monoterpenoid Biosynthesis. Li X, Schönberg PY, Wucherpfennig T, Hinze C, Sulaj F, Henle T, Mascher T. ACS Synth Biol. 2024 Sep 20;13(9):2764-2779. doi: 10.1021/acssynbio.4c00075. Epub 2024 Sep 10. PubMed 39254046.
Backbone
  Vector backbone: pLP3
  Vector type: Bacterial Expression
  Selectable markers: sfGFP
Growth in bacteria
  Bacterial resistance: Chloramphenicol, 25 μg/mL
  Growth temperature: 37°C
  Growth strain: DH5alpha
  Copy number: Low Copy
Gene/Insert
  Gene/Insert name: None
Terms and licenses: Academic/Nonprofit Terms; Industry Terms: Not Available to Industry
How to cite: pLP3 was a gift from Thorsten Mascher (Addgene plasmid # 209958 ; http://n2t.net/addgene:209958 ; RRID:Addgene_209958)
